Addgene plasmid #147509: pT7-EGFP-C1-HsNot7-C67EL71E_S
Purpose: Mammalian Expression of HsNot7-C67EL71E
Depositing lab: Elisa Izaurralde. Depositing organization: Max Planck Institute for Developmental Biology. Publication: Structure and assembly of the NOT module of the human CCR4-NOT complex. Boland A, Chen Y, Raisch T, Jonas S, Kuzuoglu-Ozturk D, Wohlbold L, Weichenrieder O, Izaurralde E. Nat Struct Mol Biol. 2013 Nov;20(11):1289-97. doi: 10.1038/nsmb.2681. Epub 2013 Oct 13. PubMed 24121232.
Backbone
  Vector backbone: Unknown
  Vector type: Mammalian Expression
Growth in bacteria
  Bacterial resistance: Kanamycin, 50 μg/mL
  Growth temperature: 37°C
  Growth strain: DH5alpha
  Copy number: High Copy
Gene/Insert
  Gene/Insert name: HsNot7-C67EL71E (alt name: CAF1)
  Species: H. sapiens (human)
  Entrez Gene: CNOT7 (a.k.a. CAF-1, CAF1, Caf1a, hCAF-1)
  Cloning method: Unknown
Terms and licenses: Academic/Nonprofit Terms; Industry Terms: Not Available to Industry
Depositor comments: Sequence extracted from NCBI:NM_13354.5. Plasmids from this collection were made available to the research community and donated after the lab closed. Please note that the sequence provided by the depositing laboratory may be theoretical/predicted or based on Sanger sequencing results. There may be discrepancies between sequencing results obtained by Addgene and the depositor sequence. If an Addgene verified sequence is not available, please contact before placing your order to request that our lab fully sequence the plasmid.
How to cite: pT7-EGFP-C1-HsNot7-C67EL71E_S was a gift from Elisa Izaurralde (Addgene plasmid # 147509 ; http://n2t.net/addgene:147509 ; RRID:Addgene_147509)
