[The description below was written by a language model from this plasmid's Addgene catalogue record and pLannotate feature annotations shown in this document.]
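Description:
pT7-EGFP-C1-HsNot7-C67EL71E_S is a 5,570 nt mammalian expression plasmid encoding a mutant form of human CNOT7 (also called CAF1), fused at its N-terminus to EGFP. The catalogue lists the backbone as unknown. However, the name and the feature layout (CMV enhancer/promoter, EGFP, a residual multiple cloning site, SV40 polyadenylation signal) match an EGFP-C1-style vector, in which the gene of interest is cloned downstream of the fluorescent protein. The "pT7" prefix suggests an added T7 promoter, but the feature table annotates no such element. In bacteria the plasmid replicates from a high-copy ColE1/pUC-type origin and is selected with kanamycin. An f1 origin is also present. The NeoR/KanR gene (Tn5 aminoglycoside phosphotransferase) sits behind tandem bacterial (bla) and SV40 early promoters and is followed by the HSV TK polyadenylation signal. This arrangement gives kanamycin resistance in E. coli and can also support G418 selection in transfected mammalian cells. The short large T antigen, ble and bGH poly(A) fragments appear to be backbone remnants rather than functional parts.

The CMV immediate early enhancer and promoter drive constitutive transcription of the EGFP-CNOT7 open reading frame, which ends at the SV40 poly(A) signal. CNOT7 is a 3'-5' poly(A) exoribonuclease and a catalytic subunit of the CCR4-NOT deadenylase complex, which acts in bulk mRNA decay and miRNA-mediated repression. The insert carries two substitutions, C67E and L71E, but the record does not state their functional effect. The associated publication concerns the structure and assembly of the human CCR4-NOT complex, so the mutant was presumably made to probe protein interactions within it. The EGFP tag allows the protein to be visualised or captured in human cells. The depositor's sequence may be theoretical rather than experimentally verified.
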