Features (pLannotate 1.2.2; 15 found; start..end, strand, type, name):
     61..364     +  enhancer       CMV enhancer: human cytomegalovirus immediate early enhancer
    365..568     +  promoter       CMV promoter: human cytomegalovirus (CMV) immediate early promoter
    613..1329    +  CDS            EGFP: EGFP is a basic (constitutively fluorescent) green fluorescent protein published in 1996, derived from Aequorea victoria. It is reported to be a rapidly-maturing weak dimer with moderate acid sensitivity.
   1345..2199    +  CDS            CNOT7: CNOT7_HUMAN - Also known as CAF1. Experimental evidence at protein level: Swiss-Prot protein existence level 1. Has 3'-5' poly(A) exoribonuclease activity for synthetic poly(A) RNA substrate. Its function seems to be partially redundant with that of CNOT8. Catalytic component of the CCR4-NOT complex which is one of the major cellular mRNA deadenylases and is linked to various cellular processes including bulk mRNA degradation, miRNA-mediated repression, translational repression during translational initiation and general transcription regulation. During miRNA-mediated repression the complex se
   2203..2234    +  misc_feature   MCS (fragment): multiple cloning site
   2251..2335    +  CDS            large T antigen (fragment): large T antigen from SV40 (simian virus 40)
   2358..2479    +  polyA_signal   SV40 poly(A) signal: SV40 polyadenylation signal
   2513..2941    -  rep_origin     f1 ori (sequence partly withheld): f1 bacteriophage origin of replication; arrow indicates direction of (+) strand synthesis
   2968..3072    +  promoter       AmpR promoter: bla
   3074..3431    +  promoter       SV40 promoter: SV40 enhancer and early promoter
   3466..4260    +  CDS            NeoR/KanR: aminoglycoside phosphotransferase from Tn5; aph(3')-II (or nptII); confers resistance to neomycin, kanamycin, and G418 (Geneticin®)
   4281..4433    +  CDS            ble (fragment): BLE_KLEPN - Experimental evidence at protein level: Swiss-Prot protein existence level 1. Binding protein with a strong affinity to the bleomycin family of antibiotics. Binds to CL990; an antimitotic-antibiotic compound. From Klebsiella pneumoniae.
   4492..4539    +  polyA_signal   HSV TK poly(A) signal: herpes simplex virus thymidine kinase polyadenylation signal (Cole and Stacy, 1985)
   4630..4646    -  polyA_signal   bGH poly(A) signal (fragment): bovine growth hormone polyadenylation signal
   4868..5456    +  rep_origin     ori: high-copy-number ColE1/pMB1/pBR322/pUC origin of replication
>Addgene plasmid #147509 | pT7-EGFP-C1-HsNot7-C67EL71E_S | depositor full sequence | sequence record 289956 | Full Sequence
TAGTTATTAATAGTAATCAATTACGGGGTCATTAGTTCATAGCCCATATATGGAGTTCCGCGTTACATAA
CTTACGGTAAATGGCCCGCCTGGCTGACCGCCCAACGACCCCCGCCCATTGACGTCAATAATGACGTATG
TTCCCATAGTAACGCCAATAGGGACTTTCCATTGACGTCAATGGGTGGAGTATTTACGGTAAACTGCCCA
CTTGGCAGTACATCAAGTGTATCATATGCCAAGTACGCCCCCTATTGACGTCAATGACGGTAAATGGCCC
GCCTGGCATTATGCCCAGTACATGACCTTATGGGACTTTCCTACTTGGCAGTACATCTACGTATTAGTCA
TCGCTATTACCATGGTGATGCGGTTTTGGCAGTACATCAATGGGCGTGGATAGCGGTTTGACTCACGGGG
ATTTCCAAGTCTCCACCCCATTGACGTCAATGGGAGTTTGTTTTGGCACCAAAATCAACGGGACTTTCCA
AAATGTCGTAACAACTCCGCCCCATTGACGCAAATGGGCGGTAGGCGTGTACGGTGGGAGGTCTATATAA
GCAGAGCTGGTTTAGTGAACCGTCAGATCCGCTAGCGCTACCGGTCGCCACCATGGTGAGCAAGGGCGAG
GAGCTGTTCACCGGGGTGGTGCCCATCCTGGTCGAGCTGGACGGCGACGTAAACGGCCACAAGTTCAGCG
TGTCCGGCGAGGGCGAGGGCGATGCCACCTACGGCAAGCTGACCCTGAAGTTCATCTGCACCACCGGCAA
GCTGCCCGTGCCCTGGCCCACCCTCGTGACCACCCTGACCTACGGCGTGCAGTGCTTCAGCCGCTACCCC
GACCACATGAAGCAGCACGACTTCTTCAAGTCCGCCATGCCCGAAGGCTACGTCCAGGAGCGCACCATCT
TCTTCAAGGACGACGGCAACTACAAGACCCGCGCCGAGGTGAAGTTCGAGGGCGACACCCTGGTGAACCG
CATCGAGCTGAAGGGCATCGACTTCAAGGAGGACGGCAACATCCTGGGGCACAAGCTGGAGTACAACTAC
AACAGCCACAACGTCTATATCATGGCCGACAAGCAGAAGAACGGCATCAAGGTGAACTTCAAGATCCGCC
ACAACATCGAGGACGGCAGCGTGCAGCTCGCCGACCACTACCAGCAGAACACCCCCATCGGCGACGGCCC
CGTGCTGCTGCCCGACAACCACTACCTGAGCACCCAGTCCGCCCTGAGCAAAGACCCCAACGAGAAGCGC
GATCACATGGTCCTGCTGGAGTTCGTGACCGCCGCCGGGATCACTCTCGGCATGGACGAGCTGTACAAGT
CCGGACTCAGATCTATGCCAGCGGCAACTGTAGATCATAGCCAAAGAATTTGTGAAGTTTGGGCTTGCAA
CTTGGATGAAGAGATGAAGAAAATTCGTCAAGTTATCCGAAAATATAATTACGTTGCTATGGACACCGAG
TTTCCAGGTGTGGTTGCAAGACCCATTGGAGAATTCAGGAGCAATGCTGACTATCAATACCAACTATTGC
GGGAAAATGTAGACGAGTTAAAGATAATTCAGCTAGGACTGACATTTATGAATGAGCAAGGAGAATACCC
TCCAGGAACTTCAACTTGGCAGTTTAATTTTAAATTTAATTTGACGGAGGACATGTATGCCCAGGACTCT
ATAGAGCTACTAACAACATCTGGTATCCAGTTTAAAAAACATGAGGAGGAAGGAATTGAAACCCAGTACT
TTGCAGAACTTCTTATGACTTCTGGAGTGGTCCTCTGTGAAGGGGTCAAATGGTTGTCATTTCATAGCGG
TTACGACTTTGGCTACTTAATCAAAATCCTAACCAACTCTAACTTGCCTGAAGAAGAACTTGACTTCTTT
GAGATCCTTCGATTGTTTTTTCCTGTCATTTATGATGTGAAGTACCTCATGAAGAGCTGCAAAAATCTCA
AAGGTGGATTACAGGAGGTGGCAGAACAGTTAGAGCTGGAACGGATAGGACCACAACATCAGGCAGGATC
TGATTCATTGCTCACAGGAATGGCCTTTTTCAAAATGAGAGAAATGTTCTTTGAAGATCATATTGATGAT
GCCAAATATTGTGGTCATTTGTATGGCCTTGGTTCTGGTTCATCCTATGTACAGAATGGCACAGGGAATG
CATATGAAGAGGAAGCCAACAAGCAGTCATGACTGCAGTCGACGGTACCGCGGGCCCGGGATCCACCGGA
TCTAGATAACTGATCATAATCAGCCATACCACATTTGTAGAGGTTTTACTTGCTTTAAAAAACCTCCCAC
ACCTCCCCCTGAACCTGAAACATAAAATGAATGCAATTGTTGTTGTTAACTTGTTTATTGCAGCTTATAA
TGGTTACAAATAAAGCAATAGCATCACAAATTTCACAAATAAAGCATTTTTTTCACTGCATTCTAGTTGT
GGTTTGTCCAAACTCATCAATGTATCTTAACGCGTAAATTGTAAGCGTTAATATTTTGTTAAAATTCGCG
TTAAATTTTTGTTAAATCAGCTCATTTTTTAACCAATAGGCCGAAATCGGCAAAATCCCTTATAAATCAA
AAGAATAGACCGAGATAGGGT
[37 nt withheld, positions 2612-2648]
AAAGAACGTGGACTCCAACGTCAAAGG
[49 nt withheld, positions 2676-2724]
T
[91 nt withheld, positions 2726-2816]
G
[124 nt withheld, positions 2818-2941]
CAGGTGGCACTTTTCGGGGAAATGTGCGCGGAACCCCTATTTGTTTATTTTTCTAAATACATTCAAATAT
GTATCCGCTCATGAGACAATAACCCTGATAAATGCTTCAATAATATTGAAAAAGGAAGAGTCCTGAGGCG
GAAAGAACCAGCTGTGGAATGTGTGTCAGTTAGGGTGTGGAAAGTCCCCAGGCTCCCCAGCAGGCAGAAG
TATGCAAAGCATGCATCTCAATTAGTCAGCAACCAGGTGTGGAAAGTCCCCAGGCTCCCCAGCAGGCAGA
AGTATGCAAAGCATGCATCTCAATTAGTCAGCAACCATAGTCCCGCCCCTAACTCCGCCCATCCCGCCCC
TAACTCCGCCCAGTTCCGCCCATTCTCCGCCCCATGGCTGACTAATTTTTTTTATTTATGCAGAGGCCGA
GGCCGCCTCGGCCTCTGAGCTATTCCAGAAGTAGTGAGGAGGCTTTTTTGGAGGCCTAGGCTTTTGCAAA
GATCGATCAAGAGACAGGATGAGGATCGTTTCGCATGATTGAACAAGATGGATTGCACGCAGGTTCTCCG
GCCGCTTGGGTGGAGAGGCTATTCGGCTATGACTGGGCACAACAGACAATCGGCTGCTCTGATGCCGCCG
TGTTCCGGCTGTCAGCGCAGGGGCGCCCGGTTCTTTTTGTCAAGACCGACCTGTCCGGTGCCCTGAATGA
ACTGCAAGACGAGGCAGCGCGGCTATCGTGGCTGGCCACGACGGGCGTTCCTTGCGCAGCTGTGCTCGAC
GTTGTCACTGAAGCGGGAAGGGACTGGCTGCTATTGGGCGAAGTGCCGGGGCAGGATCTCCTGTCATCTC
ACCTTGCTCCTGCCGAGAAAGTATCCATCATGGCTGATGCAATGCGGCGGCTGCATACGCTTGATCCGGC
TACCTGCCCATTCGACCACCAAGCGAAACATCGCATCGAGCGAGCACGTACTCGGATGGAAGCCGGTCTT
GTCGATCAGGATGATCTGGACGAAGAGCATCAGGGGCTCGCGCCAGCCGAACTGTTCGCCAGGCTCAAGG
CGAGCATGCCCGACGGCGAGGATCTCGTCGTGACCCATGGCGATGCCTGCTTGCCGAATATCATGGTGGA
AAATGGCCGCTTTTCTGGATTCATCGACTGTGGCCGGCTGGGTGTGGCGGACCGCTATCAGGACATAGCG
TTGGCTACCCGTGATATTGCTGAAGAGCTTGGCGGCGAATGGGCTGACCGCTTCCTCGTGCTTTACGGTA
TCGCCGCTCCCGATTCGCAGCGCATCGCCTTCTATCGCCTTCTTGACGAGTTCTTCTGAGCGGGACTCTG
GGGTTCGAAATGACCGACCAAGCGACGCCCAACCTGCCATCACGAGATTTCGATTCCACCGCCGCCTTCT
ATGAAAGGTTGGGCTTCGGAATCGTTTTCCGGGACGCCGGCTGGATGATCCTCCAGCGCGGGGATCTCAT
GCTGGAGTTCTTCGCCCACCCTAGGGGGAGGCTAACTGAAACACGGAAGGAGACAATACCGGAAGGAACC
CGCGCTATGACGGCAATAAAAAGACAGAATAAAACGCACGGTGTTGGGTCGTTTGTTCATAAACGCGGGG
TTCGGTCCCAGGGCTGGCACTCTGTCGATACCCCACCGAGACCCCATTGGGGCCAATACGCCCGCGTTTC
TTCCTTTTCCCCACCCCACCCCCCAAGTTCGGGTGAAGGCCCAGGGCTCGCAGCCAACGTCGGGGCGGCA
GGCCCTGCCATAGCCTCAGGTTACTCATATATACTTTAGATTGATTTAAAACTTCATTTTTAATTTAAAA
GGATCTAGGTGAAGATCCTTTTTGATAATCTCATGACCAAAATCCCTTAACGTGAGTTTTCGTTCCACTG
AGCGTCAGACCCCGTAGAAAAGATCAAAGGATCTTCTTGAGATCCTTTTTTTCTGCGCGTAATCTGCTGC
TTGCAAACAAAAAAACCACCGCTACCAGCGGTGGTTTGTTTGCCGGATCAAGAGCTACCAACTCTTTTTC
CGAAGGTAACTGGCTTCAGCAGAGCGCAGATACCAAATACTGTCCTTCTAGTGTAGCCGTAGTTAGGCCA
CCACTTCAAGAACTCTGTAGCACCGCCTACATACCTCGCTCTGCTAATCCTGTTACCAGTGGCTGCTGCC
AGTGGCGATAAGTCGTGTCTTACCGGGTTGGACTCAAGACGATAGTTACCGGATAAGGCGCAGCGGTCGG
GCTGAACGGGGGGTTCGTGCACACAGCCCAGCTTGGAGCGAACGACCTACACCGAACTGAGATACCTACA
GCGTGAGCTATGAGAAAGCGCCACGCTTCCCGAAGGGAGAAAGGCGGACAGGTATCCGGTAAGCGGCAGG
GTCGGAACAGGAGAGCGCACGAGGGAGCTTCCAGGGGGAAACGCCTGGTATCTTTATAGTCCTGTCGGGT
TTCGCCACCTCTGACTTGAGCGTCGATTTTTGTGATGCTCGTCAGGGGGGCGGAGCCTATGGAAAAACGC
CAGCAACGCGGCCTTTTTACGGTTCCTGGCCTTTTGCTGGCCTTTTGCTCACATGTTCTTTCCTGCGTTA
TCCCCTGATTCTGTGGATAACCGTATTACCGCCATGCAT
